Addgene plasmid #76746: DCLK1 gRNA (BRDN0001145902)
Purpose: 3rd generation lentiviral gRNA plasmid targeting human DCLK1
Depositing lab: John Doench & David Root. Depositing organization: Broad Institute. Publication: Optimized sgRNA design to maximize activity and minimize off-target effects of CRISPR-Cas9. Doench JG, Fusi N, Sullender M, Hegde M, Vaimberg EW, Donovan KF, Smith I, Tothova Z, Wilen C, Orchard R, Virgin HW, Listgarten J, Root DE. Nat Biotechnol. 2016 Jan 18. doi: 10.1038/nbt.3437. PubMed 26780180.
Backbone
  Vector backbone: lentiGuide-Puro
  Backbone manufacturer: Zhang Lab (Addgene plasmid # 52963)
  Vector type: Mammalian Expression, Lentiviral, CRISPR
  Selectable markers: Puromycin
Growth in bacteria
  Bacterial resistance: Ampicillin, 100 μg/mL
  Growth temperature: 37°C
  Growth strain: DH5alpha
  Copy number: High Copy
Gene/Insert
  Gene/Insert name: DCLK1 (alt names: DCLK1; NM_001195415.1)
  gRNA/shRNA sequence: ATAACAGAACGATATAAAGT
  Species: H. sapiens (human)
  Entrez Gene: DCLK1 (a.k.a. CL1, CLICK1, DCAMKL1, DCDC3A, DCLK)
  Promoter: hU6
  Cloning method: Unknown
  Sequencing primers: 5′ U6-F; 3′ pS2-R
Terms and licenses: Academic/Nonprofit Terms; Industry Terms: Not Available to Industry
Depositor comments: The gRNA was designed to target the following Genbank reference sequence(s): NM_001195415.1,NM_001195416.1,NM_004734.4. Note that this plasmid does NOT contain Cas9. It should be used in conjunction with lentiCas9-Blast (Addgene #52962) or otherwise with cell lines already expressing Cas9. Browse the full kinome gRNA library at http://www.addgene.org/pooled-library/broadgpp-human-kinome/ or visit http://www.broadinstitute.org/rnai/public/ for detailed protocols and information.
How to cite: DCLK1 gRNA (BRDN0001145902) was a gift from John Doench & David Root (Addgene plasmid # 76746 ; http://n2t.net/addgene:76746 ; RRID:Addgene_76746)
