[The description below was written by a language model from this plasmid's Addgene catalogue record and pLannotate feature annotations shown in this document.]
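Description:
DCLK1 gRNA (BRDN0001145902) is a third-generation lentiviral CRISPR guide plasmid built on the lentiGuide-Puro backbone. It expresses a single guide RNA against human DCLK1 (doublecortin-like kinase 1). In bacteria it is maintained as a high-copy plasmid through a ColE1/pUC-type origin and selected with ampicillin via β-lactamase. The backbone also carries an f1 origin, an SV40 origin and poly(A) signal, and remnants of lac and T7/T3 cloning-vector elements.

The lentiviral genome is transcribed from an RSV promoter fused to a truncated HIV-1 5' LTR, which makes packaging Tat-independent. It contains the Ψ packaging signal with a partial gag fragment, the RRE for Rev-dependent nuclear export, a cPPT/CTS element, and a self-inactivating ΔU3 3' LTR. Two expression units sit within this frame. A human U6 RNA polymerase III promoter drives the DCLK1-specific spacer joined to the Streptococcus pyogenes Cas9 guide RNA scaffold. An EF-1α promoter with its intron A drives puromycin N-acetyltransferase, followed by a WPRE to enhance transcript expression, so transduced mammalian cells can be selected with puromycin.

The plasmid does not encode Cas9. It is meant to be paired with a separate Cas9 vector or used in cells that already express the nuclease, where the guide directs cleavage at DCLK1 for knockout studies. The guide was designed against several DCLK1 reference transcripts and belongs to a human kinome gRNA collection designed under optimized sgRNA rules for high on-target activity and reduced off-target effects.
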