Features (pLannotate 1.2.2; 29 found; start..end, strand, type, name):
     14..80      +  CDS            small t antigen (fragment): SV40 (simian virus 40) small t antigen
    106..317     +  promoter       EF-1α core promoter: core promoter for human elongation factor EF-1α
    318..1256    +  intron         EF-1α intron A: intron upstream of the start codon of human EF-1α
   1278..1877    +  CDS            PuroR (fragment): puromycin N-acetyltransferase; pac from Streptomyces; confers resistance to puromycin
   1893..2481    +  misc_feature   WPRE: woodchuck hepatitis virus posttranscriptional regulatory element
   2532..2551    +  misc_feature   cPPT/CTS (fragment): central polypurine tract and central termination sequence of HIV-1
   2553..2786    +  LTR            3' LTR (ΔU3): self-inactivating 3' long terminal repeat (LTR) from HIV-1
   2864..2985    +  polyA_signal   SV40 poly(A) signal: SV40 polyadenylation signal
   3025..3160    +  rep_origin     SV40 ori: SV40 origin of replication
   3181..3199    -  promoter       T7 promoter: promoter for bacteriophage T7 RNA polymerase
   3207..3362    +  CDS            lacZα (fragment): LacZα fragment of β-galactosidase; lacZ fragment
   3367..3795    +  rep_origin     f1 ori (sequence partly withheld): f1 bacteriophage origin of replication; arrow indicates direction of (+) strand synthesis
   3848..3952    +  promoter       AmpR promoter: bla
   3953..4813    +  CDS            AmpR: β-lactamase; bla; confers resistance to ampicillin, carbenicillin, and related antibiotics
   4984..5572    +  rep_origin     ori: high-copy-number ColE1/pMB1/pBR322/pUC origin of replication
   5755..5847    +  CDS            lacI (fragment): lac repressor; lacI; The lac repressor binds to the lac operator to inhibit transcription in E. coli. This inhibition can be relieved by adding lactose or isopropyl-β-D-thiogalactopyranoside (IPTG).
   5860..5881    +  protein_bind   CAP binding site: CAP binding activates transcription in the presence of cAMP. E. coli catabolite activator protein
   5896..5926    +  promoter       lac promoter: promoter for the E. coli lac operon
   5934..5950    +  protein_bind   lac operator: The lac repressor binds to the lac operator to inhibit transcription in E. coli. This inhibition can be relieved by adding lactose or isopropyl-β-D-thiogalactopyranoside (IPTG). lac repressor encoded by lacI
   5995..6013    +  promoter       T3 promoter: promoter for bacteriophage T3 RNA polymerase
   6041..6267    +  promoter       RSV promoter: Rous sarcoma virus enhancer/promoter
   6268..6448    +  LTR            5' LTR (truncated): truncated 5' long terminal repeat (LTR) from HIV-1
   6495..6620    +  misc_feature   HIV-1 Ψ: packaging signal of human immunodeficiency virus type 1
   6604..6967    +  CDS            HIV-1 gag (fragment): gag protein from human immunodeficiency virus 1; gag
   7113..7346    +  misc_feature   RRE: The Rev response element (RRE) of HIV-1 allows for Rev-dependent mRNA export from the nucleus to the cytoplasm.
   7723..7749    +  CDS            Rev (fragment): human immunodeficiency virus 1 (HIV-1) Rev protein; rev; enhances nuclear export of unspliced and incompletely spliced viral mRNAs
   7753..7993    +  promoter       U6 promoter: RNA polymerase III promoter for human U6 snRNA
   8023..8098    +  misc_RNA       gRNA scaffold: guide RNA scaffold for the Streptococcus pyogenes CRISPR/Cas9 system
   8154..8271    +  misc_feature   cPPT/CTS: central polypurine tract and central termination sequence of HIV-1
>Addgene plasmid #76746 | DCLK1 gRNA (BRDN0001145902) | addgene full sequence | sequence record 186424 | Addgene Assembled Sequence
CCCGGGTGCAAAGATGGATAAAGTTTTAAACAGAGAGGAATCTTTGCAGCTAATGGACCTTCTAGGTCTT
GAAAGGAGTGGGAATTGGCTCCGGTGCCCGTCAGTGGGCAGAGCGCACATCGCCCACAGTCCCCGAGAAG
TTGGGGGGAGGGGTCGGCAATTGATCCGGTGCCTAGAGAAGGTGGCGCGGGGTAAACTGGGAAAGTGATG
TCGTGTACTGGCTCCGCCTTTTTCCCGAGGGTGGGGGAGAACCGTATATAAGTGCAGTAGTCGCCGTGAA
CGTTCTTTTTCGCAACGGGTTTGCCGCCAGAACACAGGTAAGTGCCGTGTGTGGTTCCCGCGGGCCTGGC
CTCTTTACGGGTTATGGCCCTTGCGTGCCTTGAATTACTTCCACCTGGCTGCAGTACGTGATTCTTGATC
CCGAGCTTCGGGTTGGAAGTGGGTGGGAGAGTTCGAGGCCTTGCGCTTAAGGAGCCCCTTCGCCTCGTGC
TTGAGTTGAGGCCTGGCCTGGGCGCTGGGGCCGCCGCGTGCGAATCTGGTGGCACCTTCGCGCCTGTCTC
GCTGCTTTCGATAAGTCTCTAGCCATTTAAAATTTTTGATGACCTGCTGCGACGCTTTTTTTCTGGCAAG
ATAGTCTTGTAAATGCGGGCCAAGATCTGCACACTGGTATTTCGGTTTTTGGGGCCGCGGGCGGCGACGG
GGCCCGTGCGTCCCAGCGCACATGTTCGGCGAGGCGGGGCCTGCGAGCGCGGCCACCGAGAATCGGACGG
GGGTAGTCTCAAGCTGGCCGGCCTGCTCTGGTGCCTGGCCTCGCGCCGCCGTGTATCGCCCCGCCCTGGG
CGGCAAGGCTGGCCCGGTCGGCACCAGTTGCGTGAGCGGAAAGATGGCCGCTTCCCGGCCCTGCTGCAGG
GAGCTCAAAATGGAGGACGCGGCGCTCGGGAGAGCGGGCGGGTGAGTCACCCACACAAAGGAAAAGGGCC
TTTCCGTCCTCAGCCGTCGCTTCATGTGACTCCACGGAGTACCGGGCGCCGTCCAGGCACCTCGATTAGT
TCTCGAGCTTTTGGAGTACGTCGTCTTTAGGTTGGGGGGAGGGGTTTTATGCGATGGAGTTTCCCCACAC
TGAGTGGGTGGAGACTGAAGTTAGGCCAGCTTGGCACTTGATGTAATTCTCCTTGGAATTTGCCCTTTTT
GAGTTTGGATCTTGGTTCATTCTCAAGCCTCAGACAGTGGTTCAAAGTTTTTTTCTTCCATTTCAGGTGT
CGTGACGTACGGCCACCATGACCGAGTACAAGCCCACGGTGCGCCTCGCCACCCGCGACGACGTCCCCAG
GGCCGTACGCACCCTCGCCGCCGCGTTCGCCGACTACCCCGCCACGCGCCACACCGTCGATCCGGACCGC
CACATCGAGCGGGTCACCGAGCTGCAAGAACTCTTCCTCACGCGCGTCGGGCTCGACATCGGCAAGGTGT
GGGTCGCGGACGACGGCGCCGCCGTGGCGGTCTGGACCACGCCGGAGAGCGTCGAAGCGGGGGCGGTGTT
CGCCGAGATCGGCCCGCGCATGGCCGAGTTGAGCGGTTCCCGGCTGGCCGCGCAGCAACAGATGGAAGGC
CTCCTGGCGCCGCACCGGCCCAAGGAGCCCGCGTGGTTCCTGGCCACCGTCGGAGTCTCGCCCGACCACC
AGGGCAAGGGTCTGGGCAGCGCCGTCGTGCTCCCCGGAGTGGAGGCGGCCGAGCGCGCCGGGGTGCCCGC
CTTCCTGGAGACCTCCGCGCCCCGCAACCTCCCCTTCTACGAGCGGCTCGGCTTCACCGTCACCGCCGAC
GTCGAGGTGCCCGAAGGACCGCGCACCTGGTGCATGACCCGCAAGCCCGGTGCCTGAACGCGTTAAGTCG
ACAATCAACCTCTGGATTACAAAATTTGTGAAAGATTGACTGGTATTCTTAACTATGTTGCTCCTTTTAC
GCTATGTGGATACGCTGCTTTAATGCCTTTGTATCATGCTATTGCTTCCCGTATGGCTTTCATTTTCTCC
TCCTTGTATAAATCCTGGTTGCTGTCTCTTTATGAGGAGTTGTGGCCCGTTGTCAGGCAACGTGGCGTGG
TGTGCACTGTGTTTGCTGACGCAACCCCCACTGGTTGGGGCATTGCCACCACCTGTCAGCTCCTTTCCGG
GACTTTCGCTTTCCCCCTCCCTATTGCCACGGCGGAACTCATCGCCGCCTGCCTTGCCCGCTGCTGGACA
GGGGCTCGGCTGTTGGGCACTGACAATTCCGTGGTGTTGTCGGGGAAATCATCGTCCTTTCCTTGGCTGC
TCGCCTGTGTTGCCACCTGGATTCTGCGCGGGACGTCCTTCTGCTACGTCCCTTCGGCCCTCAATCCAGC
GGACCTTCCTTCCCGCGGCCTGCTGCCGGCTCTGCGGCCTCTTCCGCGTCTTCGCCTTCGCCCTCAGACG
AGTCGGATCTCCCTTTGGGCCGCCTCCCCGCGTCGACTTTAAGACCAATGACTTACAAGGCAGCTGTAGA
TCTTAGCCACTTTTTAAAAGAAAAGGGGGGACTGGAAGGGCTAATTCACTCCCAACGAAGACAAGATCTG
CTTTTTGCTTGTACTGGGTCTCTCTGGTTAGACCAGATCTGAGCCTGGGAGCTCTCTGGCTAACTAGGGA
ACCCACTGCTTAAGCCTCAATAAAGCTTGCCTTGAGTGCTTCAAGTAGTGTGTGCCCGTCTGTTGTGTGA
CTCTGGTAACTAGAGATCCCTCAGACCCTTTTAGTCAGTGTGGAAAATCTCTAGCAGTACGTATAGTAGT
TCATGTCATCTTATTATTCAGTATTTATAACTTGCAAAGAAATGAATATCAGAGAGTGAGAGGAACTTGT
TTATTGCAGCTTATAATGGTTACAAATAAAGCAATAGCATCACAAATTTCACAAATAAAGCATTTTTTTC
ACTGCATTCTAGTTGTGGTTTGTCCAAACTCATCAATGTATCTTATCATGTCTGGCTCTAGCTATCCCGC
CCCTAACTCCGCCCATCCCGCCCCTAACTCCGCCCAGTTCCGCCCATTCTCCGCCCCATGGCTGACTAAT
TTTTTTTATTTATGCAGAGGCCGAGGCCGCCTCGGCCTCTGAGCTATTCCAGAAGTAGTGAGGAGGCTTT
TTTGGAGGCCTAGGGACGTACCCAATTCGCCCTATAGTGAGTCGTATTACGCGCGCTCACTGGCCGTCGT
TTTACAACGTCGTGACTGGGAAAACCCTGGCGTTACCCAACTTAATCGCCTTGCAGCACATCCCCCTTTC
GCCAGCTGGCGTAATAGCGAAGAGGCCCGCACCGATCGCCCTTCCCAACAGTTGCGCAGCCTGAATGGCG
AATGGG
[124 nt withheld, positions 3367-3490]
C
[91 nt withheld, positions 3492-3582]
A
[49 nt withheld, positions 3584-3632]
CCTTTGACGTTGGAGTCCACGTTCTTT
[37 nt withheld, positions 3660-3696]
ACCCTATCTCGGTCTATTCTTTTGATTTATAAGGGATTTTGCCGATTTCGGCCTATTGGTTAAAAAATGA
GCTGATTTAACAAAAATTTAACGCGAATTTTAACAAAATATTAACGCTTACAATTTAGGTGGCACTTTTC
GGGGAAATGTGCGCGGAACCCCTATTTGTTTATTTTTCTAAATACATTCAAATATGTATCCGCTCATGAG
ACAATAACCCTGATAAATGCTTCAATAATATTGAAAAAGGAAGAGTATGAGTATTCAACATTTCCGTGTC
GCCCTTATTCCCTTTTTTGCGGCATTTTGCCTTCCTGTTTTTGCTCACCCAGAAACGCTGGTGAAAGTAA
AAGATGCTGAAGATCAGTTGGGTGCACGAGTGGGTTACATCGAACTGGATCTCAACAGCGGTAAGATCCT
TGAGAGTTTTCGCCCCGAAGAACGTTTTCCAATGATGAGCACTTTTAAAGTTCTGCTATGTGGCGCGGTA
TTATCCCGTATTGACGCCGGGCAAGAGCAACTCGGTCGCCGCATACACTATTCTCAGAATGACTTGGTTG
AGTACTCACCAGTCACAGAAAAGCATCTTACGGATGGCATGACAGTAAGAGAATTATGCAGTGCTGCCAT
AACCATGAGTGATAACACTGCGGCCAACTTACTTCTGACAACGATCGGAGGACCGAAGGAGCTAACCGCT
TTTTTGCACAACATGGGGGATCATGTAACTCGCCTTGATCGTTGGGAACCGGAGCTGAATGAAGCCATAC
CAAACGACGAGCGTGACACCACGATGCCTGTAGCAATGGCAACAACGTTGCGCAAACTATTAACTGGCGA
ACTACTTACTCTAGCTTCCCGGCAACAATTAATAGACTGGATGGAGGCGGATAAAGTTGCAGGACCACTT
CTGCGCTCGGCCCTTCCGGCTGGCTGGTTTATTGCTGATAAATCTGGAGCCGGTGAGCGTGGGTCTCGCG
GTATCATTGCAGCACTGGGGCCAGATGGTAAGCCCTCCCGTATCGTAGTTATCTACACGACGGGGAGTCA
GGCAACTATGGATGAACGAAATAGACAGATCGCTGAGATAGGTGCCTCACTGATTAAGCATTGGTAACTG
TCAGACCAAGTTTACTCATATATACTTTAGATTGATTTAAAACTTCATTTTTAATTTAAAAGGATCTAGG
TGAAGATCCTTTTTGATAATCTCATGACCAAAATCCCTTAACGTGAGTTTTCGTTCCACTGAGCGTCAGA
CCCCGTAGAAAAGATCAAAGGATCTTCTTGAGATCCTTTTTTTCTGCGCGTAATCTGCTGCTTGCAAACA
AAAAAACCACCGCTACCAGCGGTGGTTTGTTTGCCGGATCAAGAGCTACCAACTCTTTTTCCGAAGGTAA
CTGGCTTCAGCAGAGCGCAGATACCAAATACTGTTCTTCTAGTGTAGCCGTAGTTAGGCCACCACTTCAA
GAACTCTGTAGCACCGCCTACATACCTCGCTCTGCTAATCCTGTTACCAGTGGCTGCTGCCAGTGGCGAT
AAGTCGTGTCTTACCGGGTTGGACTCAAGACGATAGTTACCGGATAAGGCGCAGCGGTCGGGCTGAACGG
GGGGTTCGTGCACACAGCCCAGCTTGGAGCGAACGACCTACACCGAACTGAGATACCTACAGCGTGAGCT
ATGAGAAAGCGCCACGCTTCCCGAAGGGAGAAAGGCGGACAGGTATCCGGTAAGCGGCAGGGTCGGAACA
GGAGAGCGCACGAGGGAGCTTCCAGGGGGAAACGCCTGGTATCTTTATAGTCCTGTCGGGTTTCGCCACC
TCTGACTTGAGCGTCGATTTTTGTGATGCTCGTCAGGGGGGCGGAGCCTATGGAAAAACGCCAGCAACGC
GGCCTTTTTACGGTTCCTGGCCTTTTGCTGGCCTTTTGCTCACATGTTCTTTCCTGCGTTATCCCCTGAT
TCTGTGGATAACCGTATTACCGCCTTTGAGTGAGCTGATACCGCTCGCCGCAGCCGAACGACCGAGCGCA
GCGAGTCAGTGAGCGAGGAAGCGGAAGAGCGCCCAATACGCAAACCGCCTCTCCCCGCGCGTTGGCCGAT
TCATTAATGCAGCTGGCACGACAGGTTTCCCGACTGGAAAGCGGGCAGTGAGCGCAACGCAATTAATGTG
AGTTAGCTCACTCATTAGGCACCCCAGGCTTTACACTTTATGCTTCCGGCTCGTATGTTGTGTGGAATTG
TGAGCGGATAACAATTTCACACAGGAAACAGCTATGACCATGATTACGCCAAGCGCGCAATTAACCCTCA
CTAAAGGGAACAAAAGCTGGAGCTGCAAGCTTAATGTAGTCTTATGCAATACTCTTGTAGTCTTGCAACA
TGGTAACGATGAGTTAGCAACATGCCTTACAAGGAGAGAAAAAGCACCGTGCATGCCGATTGGTGGAAGT
AAGGTGGTACGATCGTGCCTTATTAGGAAGGCAACAGACGGGTCTGACATGGATTGGACGAACCACTGAA
TTGCCGCATTGCAGAGATATTGTATTTAAGTGCCTAGCTCGATACATAAACGGGTCTCTCTGGTTAGACC
AGATCTGAGCCTGGGAGCTCTCTGGCTAACTAGGGAACCCACTGCTTAAGCCTCAATAAAGCTTGCCTTG
AGTGCTTCAAGTAGTGTGTGCCCGTCTGTTGTGTGACTCTGGTAACTAGAGATCCCTCAGACCCTTTTAG
TCAGTGTGGAAAATCTCTAGCAGTGGCGCCCGAACAGGGACTTGAAAGCGAAAGGGAAACCAGAGGAGCT
CTCTCGACGCAGGACTCGGCTTGCTGAAGCGCGCACGGCAAGAGGCGAGGGGCGGCGACTGGTGAGTACG
CCAAAAATTTTGACTAGCGGAGGCTAGAAGGAGAGAGATGGGTGCGAGAGCGTCAGTATTAAGCGGGGGA
GAATTAGATCGCGATGGGAAAAAATTCGGTTAAGGCCAGGGGGAAAGAAAAAATATAAATTAAAACATAT
AGTATGGGCAAGCAGGGAGCTAGAACGATTCGCAGTTAATCCTGGCCTGTTAGAAACATCAGAAGGCTGT
AGACAAATACTGGGACAGCTACAACCATCCCTTCAGACAGGATCAGAAGAACTTAGATCATTATATAATA
CAGTAGCAACCCTCTATTGTGTGCATCAAAGGATAGAGATAAAAGACACCAAGGAAGCTTTAGACAAGAT
AGAGGAAGAGCAAAACAAAAGTAAGACCACCGCACAGCAAGCGGCCGCTGATCTTCAGACCTGGAGGAGG
AGATATGAGGGACAATTGGAGAAGTGAATTATATAAATATAAAGTAGTAAAAATTGAACCATTAGGAGTA
GCACCCACCAAGGCAAAGAGAAGAGTGGTGCAGAGAGAAAAAAGAGCAGTGGGAATAGGAGCTTTGTTCC
TTGGGTTCTTGGGAGCAGCAGGAAGCACTATGGGCGCAGCGTCAATGACGCTGACGGTACAGGCCAGACA
ATTATTGTCTGGTATAGTGCAGCAGCAGAACAATTTGCTGAGGGCTATTGAGGCGCAACAGCATCTGTTG
CAACTCACAGTCTGGGGCATCAAGCAGCTCCAGGCAAGAATCCTGGCTGTGGAAAGATACCTAAAGGATC
AACAGCTCCTGGGGATTTGGGGTTGCTCTGGAAAACTCATTTGCACCACTGCTGTGCCTTGGAATGCTAG
TTGGAGTAATAAATCTCTGGAACAGATTTGGAATCACACGACCTGGATGGAGTGGGACAGAGAAATTAAC
AATTACACAAGCTTAATACACTCCTTAATTGAAGAATCGCAAAACCAGCAAGAAAAGAATGAACAAGAAT
TATTGGAATTAGATAAATGGGCAAGTTTGTGGAATTGGTTTAACATAACAAATTGGCTGTGGTATATAAA
ATTATTCATAATGATAGTAGGAGGCTTGGTAGGTTTAAGAATAGTTTTTGCTGTACTTTCTATAGTGAAT
AGAGTTAGGCAGGGATATTCACCATTATCGTTTCAGACCCACCTCCCAACCCCGAGGGGACCCAGAGAGG
GCCTATTTCCCATGATTCCTTCATATTTGCATATACGATACAAGGCTGTTAGAGAGATAATTAGAATTAA
TTTGACTGTAAACACAAAGATATTAGTACAAAATACGTGACGTAGAAAGTAATAATTTCTTGGGTAGTTT
GCAGTTTTAAAATTATGTTTTAAAATGGACTATCATATGCTTACCGTAACTTGAAAGTATTTCGATTTCT
TGGCTTTATATATCTTGTGGAAAGGACGAAACACCGATAACAGAACGATATAAAGTGTTTTAGAGCTAGA
AATAGCAAGTTAAAATAAGGCTAGTCCGTTATCAACTTGAAAAAGTGGCACCGAGTCGGTGCTTTTTTAA
GCTTGGCGTAACTAGATCTTGAGACAAATGGCAGTATTCATCCACAATTTTAAAAGAAAAGGGGGGATTG
GGGGGTACAGTGCAGGGGAAAGAATAGTAGACATAATAGCAACAGACATACAAACTAAAGAATTACAAAA
ACAAATTACAAAAATTCAAAATTTTCGGGTTTATTACAGGGACAGCAGAGATCCACTTTGGCGCCGGCTC
GAGGGGG
