>Addgene plasmid #76746 | DCLK1 gRNA (BRDN0001145902) | depositor partial sequence | sequence record 144206 | Target Sequence
ATAACAGAACGATATAAAGT
