>Addgene plasmid #76746 | DCLK1 gRNA (BRDN0001145902) | addgene partial sequence | sequence record 186423 | hU6-F
AGAAAGTAATAATTTCTTGGGTAGTTTGCAGTTTTAAAATTATGTTTTAAAATGGACTATCATATGCTTA
CCGTAACTTGAAAGTATTTCGATTTCTTGGCTTTATATATCTTGTGGAAAGGACGAAACACCGATAACAG
AACGATATAAAGTGTTTTAGAGCTAGAAATAGCAAGTTAAAATAAGGCTAGTCCGTTATCAACTTGAAAA
AGTGGCACCGAGTCGGTGCTTTTTTAAGCTTGGCGTAACTAGATCTTGAGACAAATGGCAGTATTCATCC
ACAATTTTAAAAGAAAAGGGGGGATTGGGGGGTACAGTGCAGGGGAAAGAATAGTAGACATAATAGCAAC
AGACATACAAACTAAAGAATTACAAAAACAAATTACAAAAATTCAAAATTTTCGGGTTTATTACAGGGAC
AGCAGAGATCCACTTTGGCGCCGGCTCGAGGGGGCCCGGGTGCAAAGATGGATAAAGTTTTAAACAGAGA
GGAATCTTTGCAGCTAATGGACCTTCTAGGTCTTGAAAGGAGTGGGAATTGGCTCCGGTGCCCGTCAGTG
GGCAGAGCGC
